Addgene plasmid #227272: pX330-AAVS1
Purpose: Expresses SpCas9 and a sgRNA targeting the AAVS1 loci for knock-in.
Depositing lab: Laurence Pelletier. Depositing organization: Sinai Health System. Publication: qTAG: an adaptable plasmid scaffold for CRISPR-based endogenous tagging. Philip R, Sharma A, Matellan L, Erpf AC, Hsu WH, Tkach JM, Wyatt HDM, Pelletier L. EMBO J. 2024 Dec 12. doi: 10.1038/s44318-024-00337-5. PubMed 39668248.
Backbone
  Vector backbone: pX330
  Backbone manufacturer: Feng Zhang, Addgene #42230
  Backbone size w/o insert (bp): 8484
  Vector type: Mammalian Expression, CRISPR
Growth in bacteria
  Bacterial resistance: Ampicillin, 100 μg/mL
  Growth temperature: 37°C
  Growth strain: DH5alpha
  Copy number: Low Copy
Gene/Insert
  Gene/Insert name: sgRNA Targeting AAVS1 (alt name: AAVS1)
  gRNA/shRNA sequence: GGGGCCACTAGGGACAGGAT
  Species: Synthetic
  Insert size (bp): 20
  Entrez Gene: AAVS1 (a.k.a. AAV)
  Promoter: U6
  Cloning method: Unknown
  Sequencing primers: 5′ GCCTTTTTACGGTTCCTGGC
Terms and licenses: Academic/Nonprofit Terms; Industry Terms: Not Available to Industry
How to cite: pX330-AAVS1 was a gift from Laurence Pelletier (Addgene plasmid # 227272 ; http://n2t.net/addgene:227272 ; RRID:Addgene_227272)
