[The description below was written by a language model from this plasmid's Addgene catalogue record and pLannotate feature annotations shown in this document.]
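Description:
pX330-AAVS1 is a mammalian CRISPR expression plasmid built on the pX330 backbone, carrying both Streptococcus pyogenes Cas9 and a single guide RNA in one vector for delivery into mammalian cells. It is propagated in E. coli under ampicillin selection (AmpR, β-lactamase, with its own promoter) from a ColE1/pUC-type origin. The feature annotation describes that origin as high-copy, whereas the catalogue entry lists the plasmid as low copy. An f1 phage origin is also present, along with short annotated fragments of bom and rop that appear to be backbone remnants, and a single AAV2 ITR downstream of the Cas9 cassette. With only one ITR annotated, the record does not support treating this as an AAV packaging vector.

The payload consists of two expression units. A human U6 RNA polymerase III promoter drives the sgRNA: a 20-nt synthetic spacer targeting the human AAVS1 locus sits between the promoter and the S. pyogenes gRNA scaffold, and a second, partial scaffold fragment is annotated just downstream. The second unit uses a hybrid promoter made of the CMV enhancer, the chicken β-actin promoter and a hybrid CBA/MVM intron to express Cas9. The coding sequence is annotated as contiguous N- and C-terminal portions that together form one continuous ORF. It ends in a bipartite nucleoplasmin nuclear localization signal and is terminated by the bGH polyadenylation signal.

According to the record, the plasmid is used to cut at AAVS1 for knock-in, and it was deposited alongside a plasmid scaffold system for CRISPR-based endogenous tagging. The donor template is not part of this construct, and no mammalian selection marker or reporter is annotated.
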