Features (pLannotate 1.2.2; 18 found; start..end, strand, type, name):
      1..241     +  promoter       U6 promoter: RNA polymerase III promoter for human U6 snRNA
    271..346     +  misc_RNA       gRNA scaffold: guide RNA scaffold for the Streptococcus pyogenes CRISPR/Cas9 system
    353..396     +  misc_RNA       gRNA scaffold (fragment): guide RNA scaffold for the Streptococcus pyogenes CRISPR/Cas9 system
    443..728     +  enhancer       CMV enhancer: human cytomegalovirus immediate early enhancer; contains an 18-bp deletion relative to the standard CMV enhancer
    730..1007    +  promoter       chicken β-actin promoter: No description available
   1008..1235    +  intron         hybrid intron: hybrid between chicken β-actin (CBA) and minute virus of mice (MMV) introns (Gray et al., 2011)
   1373..2974    +  CDS            Cas9(N): N-terminal portion of Streptococcus pyogenes Cas9 (Zetsche et al., 2015)
   2975..5473    +  CDS            Cas9(C): C-terminal portion of Streptococcus pyogenes Cas9 (Zetsche et al., 2015)
   5474..5521    +  CDS            nucleoplasmin NLS: bipartite nuclear localization signal from nucleoplasmin
   5555..5666    +  polyA_signal   bGH poly(A) signal: bovine growth hormone polyadenylation signal
   5771..5911    +  repeat_region  AAV2 ITR: inverted terminal repeat of adeno-associated virus serotype 2 inverted
   5916..5967    -  misc_feature   bom (fragment): basis of mobility region from pBR322
   5986..6441    +  rep_origin     f1 ori (sequence partly withheld): f1 bacteriophage origin of replication; arrow indicates direction of (+) strand synthesis
   6442..6491    -  misc_feature   bom (fragment): basis of mobility region from pBR322
   6593..6628    -  CDS            rop (fragment): Rop protein, which maintains plasmids at low copy number; rop
   6723..6827    +  promoter       AmpR promoter: bla
   6828..7688    +  CDS            AmpR: β-lactamase; bla; confers resistance to ampicillin, carbenicillin, and related antibiotics
   7859..8447    +  rep_origin     ori: high-copy-number ColE1/pMB1/pBR322/pUC origin of replication
>Addgene plasmid #227272 | pX330-AAVS1 | addgene full sequence | sequence record 451275 | Addgene NGS Result
GAGGGCCTATTTCCCATGATTCCTTCATATTTGCATATACGATACAAGGCTGTTAGAGAGATAATTGGAA
TTAATTTGACTGTAAACACAAAGATATTAGTACAAAATACGTGACGTAGAAAGTAATAATTTCTTGGGTA
GTTTGCAGTTTTAAAATTATGTTTTAAAATGGACTATCATATGCTTACCGTAACTTGAAAGTATTTCGAT
TTCTTGGCTTTATATATCTTGTGGAAAGGACGAAACACCGGGGGCCACTAGGGACAGGATGTTTTAGAGC
TAGAAATAGCAAGTTAAAATAAGGCTAGTCCGTTATCAACTTGAAAAAGTGGCACCGAGTCGGTGCTTTT
TTGTTTTAGAGCTAGAAATAGCAAGTTAAAATAAGGCTAGTCCGTTTTTAGCGCGTGCGCCAATTCTGCA
GACAAATGGCTCTAGAGGTACCCGTTACATAACTTACGGTAAATGGCCCGCCTGGCTGACCGCCCAACGA
CCCCCGCCCATTGACGTCAATAGTAACGCCAATAGGGACTTTCCATTGACGTCAATGGGTGGAGTATTTA
CGGTAAACTGCCCACTTGGCAGTACATCAAGTGTATCATATGCCAAGTACGCCCCCTATTGACGTCAATG
ACGGTAAATGGCCCGCCTGGCATTGTGCCCAGTACATGACCTTATGGGACTTTCCTACTTGGCAGTACAT
CTACGTATTAGTCATCGCTATTACCATGGTCGAGGTGAGCCCCACGTTCTGCTTCACTCTCCCCATCTCC
CCCCCCTCCCCACCCCCAATTTTGTATTTATTTATTTTTTAATTATTTTGTGCAGCGATGGGGGCGGGGG
GGGGGGGGGGGCGCGCGCCAGGCGGGGCGGGGCGGGGCGAGGGGCGGGGCGGGGCGAGGCGGAGAGGTGC
GGCGGCAGCCAATCAGAGCGGCGCGCTCCGAAAGTTTCCTTTTATGGCGAGGCGGCGGCGGCGGCGGCCC
TATAAAAAGCGAAGCGCGCGGCGGGCGGGAGTCGCTGCGCGCTGCCTTCGCCCCGTGCCCCGCTCCGCCG
CCGCCTCGCGCCGCCCGCCCCGGCTCTGACTGACCGCGTTACTCCCACAGGTGAGCGGGCGGGACGGCCC
TTCTCCTCCGGGCTGTAATTAGCTGAGCAAGAGGTAAGGGTTTAAGGGATGGTTGGTTGGTGGGGTATTA
ATGTTTAATTACCTGGAGCACCTGCCTGAAATCACTTTTTTTCAGGTTGGACCGGTGCCACCATGGACTA
TAAGGACCACGACGGAGACTACAAGGATCATGATATTGATTACAAAGACGATGACGATAAGATGGCCCCA
AAGAAGAAGCGGAAGGTCGGTATCCACGGAGTCCCAGCAGCCGACAAGAAGTACAGCATCGGCCTGGACA
TCGGCACCAACTCTGTGGGCTGGGCCGTGATCACCGACGAGTACAAGGTGCCCAGCAAGAAATTCAAGGT
GCTGGGCAACACCGACCGGCACAGCATCAAGAAGAACCTGATCGGAGCCCTGCTGTTCGACAGCGGCGAA
ACAGCCGAGGCCACCCGGCTGAAGAGAACCGCCAGAAGAAGATACACCAGACGGAAGAACCGGATCTGCT
ATCTGCAAGAGATCTTCAGCAACGAGATGGCCAAGGTGGACGACAGCTTCTTCCACAGACTGGAAGAGTC
CTTCCTGGTGGAAGAGGATAAGAAGCACGAGCGGCACCCCATCTTCGGCAACATCGTGGACGAGGTGGCC
TACCACGAGAAGTACCCCACCATCTACCACCTGAGAAAGAAACTGGTGGACAGCACCGACAAGGCCGACC
TGCGGCTGATCTATCTGGCCCTGGCCCACATGATCAAGTTCCGGGGCCACTTCCTGATCGAGGGCGACCT
GAACCCCGACAACAGCGACGTGGACAAGCTGTTCATCCAGCTGGTGCAGACCTACAACCAGCTGTTCGAG
GAAAACCCCATCAACGCCAGCGGCGTGGACGCCAAGGCCATCCTGTCTGCCAGACTGAGCAAGAGCAGAC
GGCTGGAAAATCTGATCGCCCAGCTGCCCGGCGAGAAGAAGAATGGCCTGTTCGGAAACCTGATTGCCCT
GAGCCTGGGCCTGACCCCCAACTTCAAGAGCAACTTCGACCTGGCCGAGGATGCCAAACTGCAGCTGAGC
AAGGACACCTACGACGACGACCTGGACAACCTGCTGGCCCAGATCGGCGACCAGTACGCCGACCTGTTTC
TGGCCGCCAAGAACCTGTCCGACGCCATCCTGCTGAGCGACATCCTGAGAGTGAACACCGAGATCACCAA
GGCCCCCCTGAGCGCCTCTATGATCAAGAGATACGACGAGCACCACCAGGACCTGACCCTGCTGAAAGCT
CTCGTGCGGCAGCAGCTGCCTGAGAAGTACAAAGAGATTTTCTTCGACCAGAGCAAGAACGGCTACGCCG
GCTACATTGACGGCGGAGCCAGCCAGGAAGAGTTCTACAAGTTCATCAAGCCCATCCTGGAAAAGATGGA
CGGCACCGAGGAACTGCTCGTGAAGCTGAACAGAGAGGACCTGCTGCGGAAGCAGCGGACCTTCGACAAC
GGCAGCATCCCCCACCAGATCCACCTGGGAGAGCTGCACGCCATTCTGCGGCGGCAGGAAGATTTTTACC
CATTCCTGAAGGACAACCGGGAAAAGATCGAGAAGATCCTGACCTTCCGCATCCCCTACTACGTGGGCCC
TCTGGCCAGGGGAAACAGCAGATTCGCCTGGATGACCAGAAAGAGCGAGGAAACCATCACCCCCTGGAAC
TTCGAGGAAGTGGTGGACAAGGGCGCTTCCGCCCAGAGCTTCATCGAGCGGATGACCAACTTCGATAAGA
ACCTGCCCAACGAGAAGGTGCTGCCCAAGCACAGCCTGCTGTACGAGTACTTCACCGTGTATAACGAGCT
GACCAAAGTGAAATACGTGACCGAGGGAATGAGAAAGCCCGCCTTCCTGAGCGGCGAGCAGAAAAAGGCC
ATCGTGGACCTGCTGTTCAAGACCAACCGGAAAGTGACCGTGAAGCAGCTGAAAGAGGACTACTTCAAGA
AAATCGAGTGCTTCGACTCCGTGGAAATCTCCGGCGTGGAAGATCGGTTCAACGCCTCCCTGGGCACATA
CCACGATCTGCTGAAAATTATCAAGGACAAGGACTTCCTGGACAATGAGGAAAACGAGGACATTCTGGAA
GATATCGTGCTGACCCTGACACTGTTTGAGGACAGAGAGATGATCGAGGAACGGCTGAAAACCTATGCCC
ACCTGTTCGACGACAAAGTGATGAAGCAGCTGAAGCGGCGGAGATACACCGGCTGGGGCAGGCTGAGCCG
GAAGCTGATCAACGGCATCCGGGACAAGCAGTCCGGCAAGACAATCCTGGATTTCCTGAAGTCCGACGGC
TTCGCCAACAGAAACTTCATGCAGCTGATCCACGACGACAGCCTGACCTTTAAAGAGGACATCCAGAAAG
CCCAGGTGTCCGGCCAGGGCGATAGCCTGCACGAGCACATTGCCAATCTGGCCGGCAGCCCCGCCATTAA
GAAGGGCATCCTGCAGACAGTGAAGGTGGTGGACGAGCTCGTGAAAGTGATGGGCCGGCACAAGCCCGAG
AACATCGTGATCGAAATGGCCAGAGAGAACCAGACCACCCAGAAGGGACAGAAGAACAGCCGCGAGAGAA
TGAAGCGGATCGAAGAGGGCATCAAAGAGCTGGGCAGCCAGATCCTGAAAGAACACCCCGTGGAAAACAC
CCAGCTGCAGAACGAGAAGCTGTACCTGTACTACCTGCAGAATGGGCGGGATATGTACGTGGACCAGGAA
CTGGACATCAACCGGCTGTCCGACTACGATGTGGACCATATCGTGCCTCAGAGCTTTCTGAAGGACGACT
CCATCGACAACAAGGTGCTGACCAGAAGCGACAAGAACCGGGGCAAGAGCGACAACGTGCCCTCCGAAGA
GGTCGTGAAGAAGATGAAGAACTACTGGCGGCAGCTGCTGAACGCCAAGCTGATTACCCAGAGAAAGTTC
GACAATCTGACCAAGGCCGAGAGAGGCGGCCTGAGCGAACTGGATAAGGCCGGCTTCATCAAGAGACAGC
TGGTGGAAACCCGGCAGATCACAAAGCACGTGGCACAGATCCTGGACTCCCGGATGAACACTAAGTACGA
CGAGAATGACAAGCTGATCCGGGAAGTGAAAGTGATCACCCTGAAGTCCAAGCTGGTGTCCGATTTCCGG
AAGGATTTCCAGTTTTACAAAGTGCGCGAGATCAACAACTACCACCACGCCCACGACGCCTACCTGAACG
CCGTCGTGGGAACCGCCCTGATCAAAAAGTACCCTAAGCTGGAAAGCGAGTTCGTGTACGGCGACTACAA
GGTGTACGACGTGCGGAAGATGATCGCCAAGAGCGAGCAGGAAATCGGCAAGGCTACCGCCAAGTACTTC
TTCTACAGCAACATCATGAACTTTTTCAAGACCGAGATTACCCTGGCCAACGGCGAGATCCGGAAGCGGC
CTCTGATCGAGACAAACGGCGAAACCGGGGAGATCGTGTGGGATAAGGGCCGGGATTTTGCCACCGTGCG
GAAAGTGCTGAGCATGCCCCAAGTGAATATCGTGAAAAAGACCGAGGTGCAGACAGGCGGCTTCAGCAAA
GAGTCTATCCTGCCCAAGAGGAACAGCGATAAGCTGATCGCCAGAAAGAAGGACTGGGACCCTAAGAAGT
ACGGCGGCTTCGACAGCCCCACCGTGGCCTATTCTGTGCTGGTGGTGGCCAAAGTGGAAAAGGGCAAGTC
CAAGAAACTGAAGAGTGTGAAAGAGCTGCTGGGGATCACCATCATGGAAAGAAGCAGCTTCGAGAAGAAT
CCCATCGACTTTCTGGAAGCCAAGGGCTACAAAGAAGTGAAAAAGGACCTGATCATCAAGCTGCCTAAGT
ACTCCCTGTTCGAGCTGGAAAACGGCCGGAAGAGAATGCTGGCCTCTGCCGGCGAACTGCAGAAGGGAAA
CGAACTGGCCCTGCCCTCCAAATATGTGAACTTCCTGTACCTGGCCAGCCACTATGAGAAGCTGAAGGGC
TCCCCCGAGGATAATGAGCAGAAACAGCTGTTTGTGGAACAGCACAAGCACTACCTGGACGAGATCATCG
AGCAGATCAGCGAGTTCTCCAAGAGAGTGATCCTGGCCGACGCTAATCTGGACAAAGTGCTGTCCGCCTA
CAACAAGCACCGGGATAAGCCCATCAGAGAGCAGGCCGAGAATATCATCCACCTGTTTACCCTGACCAAT
CTGGGAGCCCCTGCCGCCTTCAAGTACTTTGACACCACCATCGACCGGAAGAGGTACACCAGCACCAAAG
AGGTGCTGGACGCCACCCTGATCCACCAGAGCATCACCGGCCTGTACGAGACACGGATCGACCTGTCTCA
GCTGGGAGGCGACAAAAGGCCGGCGGCCACGAAAAAGGCCGGCCAGGCAAAAAAGAAAAAGTAAGAATTC
CTAGAGCTCGCTGATCAGCCTCGACTGTGCCTTCTAGTTGCCAGCCATCTGTTGTTTGCCCCTCCCCCGT
GCCTTCCTTGACCCTGGAAGGTGCCACTCCCACTGTCCTTTCCTAATAAAATGAGGAAATTGCATCGCAT
TGTCTGAGTAGGTGTCATTCTATTCTGGGGGGTGGGGTGGGGCAGGACAGCAAGGGGGAGGATTGGGAAG
AGAATAGCAGGCATGCTGGGGAGCGGCCGCAGGAACCCCTAGTGATGGAGTTGGCCACTCCCTCTCTGCG
CGCTCGCTCGCTCACTGAGGCCGGGCGACCAAAGGTCGCCCGACGCCCGGGCTTTGCCCGGGCGGCCTCA
GTGAGCGAGCGAGCGCGCAGCTGCCTGCAGGGGCGCCTGATGCGGTATTTTCTCCTTACGCATCTGTGCG
GTATTTCACACCGCATA
[95 nt withheld, positions 5968-6062]
T
[46 nt withheld, positions 6064-6109]
C
[141 nt withheld, positions 6111-6251]
CCTTTGACGTTGGAGTCCACGTTCTTT
[37 nt withheld, positions 6279-6315]
ACTCTATCTCGGGCTATTCTTTTGATTTATAAGGGATTTTGCCGATTTCGGTCTATTGGTTAAAAAATGA
GCTGATTTAACAAAAATTTAACGCGAATTTTAACAAAATATTAACGTTTACAATTTTATGGTGCACTCTC
AGTACAATCTGCTCTGATGCCGCATAGTTAAGCCAGCCCCGACACCCGCCAACACCCGCTGACGCGCCCT
GACGGGCTTGTCTGCTCCCGGCATCCGCTTACAGACAAGCTGTGACCGTCTCCGGGAGCTGCATGTGTCA
GAGGTTTTCACCGTCATCACCGAAACGCGCGAGACGAAAGGGCCTCGTGATACGCCTATTTTTATAGGTT
AATGTCATGATAATAATGGTTTCTTAGACGTCAGGTGGCACTTTTCGGGGAAATGTGCGCGGAACCCCTA
TTTGTTTATTTTTCTAAATACATTCAAATATGTATCCGCTCATGAGACAATAACCCTGATAAATGCTTCA
ATAATATTGAAAAAGGAAGAGTATGAGTATTCAACATTTCCGTGTCGCCCTTATTCCCTTTTTTGCGGCA
TTTTGCCTTCCTGTTTTTGCTCACCCAGAAACGCTGGTGAAAGTAAAAGATGCTGAAGATCAGTTGGGTG
CACGAGTGGGTTACATCGAACTGGATCTCAACAGCGGTAAGATCCTTGAGAGTTTTCGCCCCGAAGAACG
TTTTCCAATGATGAGCACTTTTAAAGTTCTGCTATGTGGCGCGGTATTATCCCGTATTGACGCCGGGCAA
GAGCAACTCGGTCGCCGCATACACTATTCTCAGAATGACTTGGTTGAGTACTCACCAGTCACAGAAAAGC
ATCTTACGGATGGCATGACAGTAAGAGAATTATGCAGTGCTGCCATAACCATGAGTGATAACACTGCGGC
CAACTTACTTCTGACAACGATCGGAGGACCGAAGGAGCTAACCGCTTTTTTGCACAACATGGGGGATCAT
GTAACTCGCCTTGATCGTTGGGAACCGGAGCTGAATGAAGCCATACCAAACGACGAGCGTGACACCACGA
TGCCTGTAGCAATGGCAACAACGTTGCGCAAACTATTAACTGGCGAACTACTTACTCTAGCTTCCCGGCA
ACAATTAATAGACTGGATGGAGGCGGATAAAGTTGCAGGACCACTTCTGCGCTCGGCCCTTCCGGCTGGC
TGGTTTATTGCTGATAAATCTGGAGCCGGTGAGCGTGGAAGCCGCGGTATCATTGCAGCACTGGGGCCAG
ATGGTAAGCCCTCCCGTATCGTAGTTATCTACACGACGGGGAGTCAGGCAACTATGGATGAACGAAATAG
ACAGATCGCTGAGATAGGTGCCTCACTGATTAAGCATTGGTAACTGTCAGACCAAGTTTACTCATATATA
CTTTAGATTGATTTAAAACTTCATTTTTAATTTAAAAGGATCTAGGTGAAGATCCTTTTTGATAATCTCA
TGACCAAAATCCCTTAACGTGAGTTTTCGTTCCACTGAGCGTCAGACCCCGTAGAAAAGATCAAAGGATC
TTCTTGAGATCCTTTTTTTCTGCGCGTAATCTGCTGCTTGCAAACAAAAAAACCACCGCTACCAGCGGTG
GTTTGTTTGCCGGATCAAGAGCTACCAACTCTTTTTCCGAAGGTAACTGGCTTCAGCAGAGCGCAGATAC
CAAATACTGTTCTTCTAGTGTAGCCGTAGTTAGGCCACCACTTCAAGAACTCTGTAGCACCGCCTACATA
CCTCGCTCTGCTAATCCTGTTACCAGTGGCTGCTGCCAGTGGCGATAAGTCGTGTCTTACCGGGTTGGAC
TCAAGACGATAGTTACCGGATAAGGCGCAGCGGTCGGGCTGAACGGGGGGTTCGTGCACACAGCCCAGCT
TGGAGCGAACGACCTACACCGAACTGAGATACCTACAGCGTGAGCTATGAGAAAGCGCCACGCTTCCCGA
AGGGAGAAAGGCGGACAGGTATCCGGTAAGCGGCAGGGTCGGAACAGGAGAGCGCACGAGGGAGCTTCCA
GGGGGAAACGCCTGGTATCTTTATAGTCCTGTCGGGTTTCGCCACCTCTGACTTGAGCGTCGATTTTTGT
GATGCTCGTCAGGGGGGCGGAGCCTATGGAAAAACGCCAGCAACGCGGCCTTTTTACGGTTCCTGGCCTT
TTGCTGGCCTTTTGCTCACATGT
